Addgene plasmid #187283: IL2-mCherry in pmCherryN1
Purpose: Express IL2-mCherry
Depositing lab: Alpha Yap. Depositing organization: University of Queensland, Institute for Molecular Bioscience. Publication: Anillin Promotes Cell Contractility by Cyclic Resetting of RhoA Residence Kinetics. Budnar S, Husain KB, Gomez GA, Naghibosadat M, Varma A, Verma S, Hamilton NA, Morris RG, Yap AS. Dev Cell. 2019 Jun 17;49(6):894-906.e12. doi: 10.1016/j.devcel.2019.04.031. Epub 2019 May 16. PubMed 31105010.
Backbone
  Vector backbone: pmCherry-N1
  Backbone manufacturer: Clontech
  Backbone size w/o insert (bp): 4658
  Vector type: Mammalian Expression
  Selectable markers: Neomycin (select with G418)
Growth in bacteria
  Bacterial resistance: Kanamycin, 50 μg/mL
  Growth temperature: 37°C
  Growth strain: DH5alpha
  Copy number: High Copy
Gene/Insert
  Gene/Insert name: interleukin-2 receptor alpha-subunit (alt name: IL2 (a.k.a. IL-2, TCGF, lymphokine))
  Species: H. sapiens (human)
  Insert size (bp): 783
  Entrez Gene: IL2 (a.k.a. IL-2, TCGF, lymphokine)
  Promoter: CMV
  Tag / fusion protein: mCherry (C terminal on insert)
  Cloning method: Restriction Enzyme; 5′ cloning site Nhe1 (not destroyed); 3′ cloning site Age1 (not destroyed)
  Sequencing primers: 5′ CMV-F; 3′ mCherry-R
Resource information
  A portion of this plasmid was derived from a plasmid made by: Plasmid made by Srikanth Budnar
Terms and licenses: Academic/Nonprofit Terms; Industry Terms: Not Available to Industry
How to cite: IL2-mCherry in pmCherryN1 was a gift from Alpha Yap (Addgene plasmid # 187283 ; http://n2t.net/addgene:187283 ; RRID:Addgene_187283)
