[The description below was written by a language model from this plasmid's Addgene catalogue record and pLannotate feature annotations shown in this document.]
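Description:
IL2-mCherry in pmCherryN1 is a mammalian expression plasmid built on the Clontech pmCherry-N1 backbone, with a sequenced length of about 5.5 kb. It replicates in E. coli at high copy from a ColE1/pUC-type origin and also carries an f1 origin. A single NeoR/KanR (Tn5 aminoglycoside phosphotransferase) gene serves both hosts. The bacterial bla promoter drives it for kanamycin selection, and the SV40 enhancer/early promoter drives it for G418 selection of transfected mammalian cells, with an HSV TK polyadenylation signal downstream. The short large T antigen, ble and bGH poly(A) fragments in the annotation appear to be backbone remnants rather than functional parts.

The expression cassette uses the human CMV immediate-early enhancer and promoter to drive a roughly 780 bp human insert cloned between NheI and AgeI sites. The insert is followed by mCherry, giving a C-terminal red fluorescent tag, and the cassette ends with the SV40 poly(A) signal.

The record is inconsistent about the identity of the insert. The plasmid name, alternative names and Entrez Gene link point to the cytokine IL2, whereas the insert name is given as the interleukin-2 receptor alpha subunit. The feature annotation supports the receptor, matching the coding sequence to human IL2RA. The construct therefore most likely encodes an IL2RA-derived, mCherry-tagged protein rather than interleukin-2 itself.

The stated purpose is simply to express IL2-mCherry, and the record does not specify its experimental role. The associated publication concerns anillin, RhoA kinetics and cell contractility.
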