Features (pLannotate 1.2.2; 15 found; start..end, strand, type, name):
     72..375     +  enhancer       CMV enhancer: human cytomegalovirus immediate early enhancer
    376..579     +  promoter       CMV promoter: human cytomegalovirus (CMV) immediate early promoter
    608..1393    +  CDS            IL2RA: IL2RA_HUMAN - Experimental evidence at protein level: Swiss-Prot protein existence level 1. Receptor for interleukin-2. The receptor is involved in the regulation of immune tolerance by controlling regulatory T cells (TREGs) activity. TREGs suppress the activation and expansion of autoreactive T-cells. From Homo sapiens (Human).
   1409..2116    +  CDS            mCherry: mCherry is a basic (constitutively fluorescent) red fluorescent protein published in 2004, derived from Discosoma sp.. It is reported to be a very rapidly-maturing monomer with low acid sensitivity.
   2117..2182    +  misc_feature   MCS: multiple cloning site
   2199..2283    +  CDS            large T antigen (fragment): large T antigen from SV40 (simian virus 40)
   2306..2427    +  polyA_signal   SV40 poly(A) signal: SV40 polyadenylation signal
   2461..2889    -  rep_origin     f1 ori (sequence partly withheld): f1 bacteriophage origin of replication; arrow indicates direction of (+) strand synthesis
   2916..3020    +  promoter       AmpR promoter: bla
   3022..3379    +  promoter       SV40 promoter: SV40 enhancer and early promoter
   3414..4208    +  CDS            NeoR/KanR: aminoglycoside phosphotransferase from Tn5; aph(3')-II (or nptII); confers resistance to neomycin, kanamycin, and G418 (Geneticin®)
   4229..4381    +  CDS            ble (fragment): BLE_KLEPN - Experimental evidence at protein level: Swiss-Prot protein existence level 1. Binding protein with a strong affinity to the bleomycin family of antibiotics. Binds to CL990; an antimitotic-antibiotic compound. From Klebsiella pneumoniae.
   4440..4487    +  polyA_signal   HSV TK poly(A) signal: herpes simplex virus thymidine kinase polyadenylation signal (Cole and Stacy, 1985)
   4578..4594    -  polyA_signal   bGH poly(A) signal (fragment): bovine growth hormone polyadenylation signal
   4816..5404    +  rep_origin     ori: high-copy-number ColE1/pMB1/pBR322/pUC origin of replication
>Addgene plasmid #187283 | IL2-mCherry in pmCherryN1 | addgene full sequence | sequence record 433846 | Addgene NGS Result
CCGCCATGCATTAGTTATTAATAGTAATCAATTACGGGGTCATTAGTTCATAGCCCATATATGGAGTTCC
GCGTTACATAACTTACGGTAAATGGCCCGCCTGGCTGACCGCCCAACGACCCCCGCCCATTGACGTCAAT
AATGACGTATGTTCCCATAGTAACGCCAATAGGGACTTTCCATTGACGTCAATGGGTGGAGTATTTACGG
TAAACTGCCCACTTGGCAGTACATCAAGTGTATCATATGCCAAGTACGCCCCCTATTGACGTCAATGACG
GTAAATGGCCCGCCTGGCATTATGCCCAGTACATGACCTTATGGGACTTTCCTACTTGGCAGTACATCTA
CGTATTAGTCATCGCTATTACCATGGTGATGCGGTTTTGGCAGTACATCAATGGGCGTGGATAGCGGTTT
GACTCACGGGGATTTCCAAGTCTCCACCCCATTGACGTCAATGGGAGTTTGTTTTGGCACCAAAATCAAC
GGGACTTTCCAAAATGTCGTAACAACTCCGCCCCATTGACGCAAATGGGCGGTAGGCGTGTACGGTGGGA
GGTCTATATAAGCAGAGCTGGTTTAGTGAACCGTCAGATCCGCTAGCATGGATTCATACCTGCTGATGTG
GGGACTGCTCACGTTCATCATGGTGCCTGGCTGCCAGGCAGAGCTCTGTGACGATGACCCGCCAGAGATC
CCACACGCCACATTCAAAGCCATGGCCTACAAGGAAGGAACCATGTTGAACTGTGAATGCAAGAGAGGTT
TCCGCAGAATAAAAAGCGGGTCACTCTATATGCTCTGTACAGGAAACTCTAGCCACTCGTCCTGGGACAA
CCAATGTCAATGCACAAGCTCTGCCACTCGGAACACAACGAAACAAGTGACACCTCAACCTGAAGAACAG
AAAGAAAGGAAAACCACAGAAATGCAAAGTCCAATGCAGCCAGTGGACCAAGCGAGCCTTCCAGGTCACT
GCAGGGAACCTCCACCATGGGAAAATGAAGCCACAGAGAGAATTTATCATTTCGTGGTGGGGCAGATGGT
TTATTATCAGTGCGTCCAGGGATACAGGGCTCTACACAGAGGTCCTGCTGAGAGCGTCTGCAAAATGACC
CACGGGAAGACAAGGTGGACCCAGCCCCAGCTCATATGCACAGGTGAAATGGAGACCAGTCAGTTTCCAG
GTGAAGAGAAGCCTCAGGCAAGCCCCGAAGGCCGTCCTGAGAGTGAGACTTCCTGCCTCGTCACAACAAC
AGATTTTCAAATACAGACAGAAATGGCTGCAACCATGGAGACGTCCATATTTACAACAGAGTACCAGGTA
GCAGTGGCCGGCTGTGTTTTCCTGCTGATCAGCGTCCTCCTCCTGAGTGGGCTCACCTGGAAGATACCGG
TCGCCACCATGGTGAGCAAGGGCGAGGAGGATAACATGGCCATCATCAAGGAGTTCATGCGCTTCAAGGT
GCACATGGAGGGCTCCGTGAACGGCCACGAGTTCGAGATCGAGGGCGAGGGCGAGGGCCGCCCCTACGAG
GGCACCCAGACCGCCAAGCTGAAGGTGACCAAGGGTGGCCCCCTGCCCTTCGCCTGGGACATCCTGTCCC
CTCAGTTCATGTACGGCTCCAAGGCCTACGTGAAGCACCCCGCCGACATCCCCGACTACTTGAAGCTGTC
CTTCCCCGAGGGCTTCAAGTGGGAGCGCGTGATGAACTTCGAGGACGGCGGCGTGGTGACCGTGACCCAG
GACTCCTCCCTGCAGGACGGCGAGTTCATCTACAAGGTGAAGCTGCGCGGCACCAACTTCCCCTCCGACG
GCCCCGTAATGCAGAAGAAGACCATGGGCTGGGAGGCCTCCTCCGAGCGGATGTACCCCGAGGACGGCGC
CCTGAAGGGCGAGATCAAGCAGAGGCTGAAGCTGAAGGACGGCGGCCACTACGACGCTGAGGTCAAGACC
ACCTACAAGGCCAAGAAGCCCGTGCAGCTGCCCGGCGCCTACAACGTCAACATCAAGTTGGACATCACCT
CCCACAACGAGGACTACACCATCGTGGAACAGTACGAACGCGCCGAGGGCCGCCACTCCACCGGCGGCAT
GGACGAGCTGTACAAGTCCGGACTCAGATCTCGAGCTCAAGCTTCGAATTCTGCAGTCGACGGTACCGCG
GGCCCGGGATCCACCGGATCTAGATAACTGATCATAATCAGCCATACCACATTTGTAGAGGTTTTACTTG
CTTTAAAAAACCTCCCACACCTCCCCCTGAACCTGAAACATAAAATGAATGCAATTGTTGTTGTTAACTT
GTTTATTGCAGCTTATAATGGTTACAAATAAAGCAATAGCATCACAAATTTCACAAATAAAGCATTTTTT
TCACTGCATTCTAGTTGTGGTTTGTCCAAACTCATCAATGTATCTTAACGCGTAAATTGTAAGCGTTAAT
ATTTTGTTAAAATTCGCGTTAAATTTTTGTTAAATCAGCTCATTTTTTAACCAATAGGCCGAAATCGGCA
AAATCCCTTATAAATCAAAAGAATAGACCGAGATAGGGT
[37 nt withheld, positions 2560-2596]
AAAGAACGTGGACTCCAACGTCAAAGG
[49 nt withheld, positions 2624-2672]
T
[91 nt withheld, positions 2674-2764]
G
[124 nt withheld, positions 2766-2889]
CAGGTGGCACTTTTCGGGGAAATGTGCGCGGAACCCCTATTTGTTTATTTTTCTAAATACATTCAAATAT
GTATCCGCTCATGAGACAATAACCCTGATAAATGCTTCAATAATATTGAAAAAGGAAGAGTCCTGAGGCG
GAAAGAACCAGCTGTGGAATGTGTGTCAGTTAGGGTGTGGAAAGTCCCCAGGCTCCCCAGCAGGCAGAAG
TATGCAAAGCATGCATCTCAATTAGTCAGCAACCAGGTGTGGAAAGTCCCCAGGCTCCCCAGCAGGCAGA
AGTATGCAAAGCATGCATCTCAATTAGTCAGCAACCATAGTCCCGCCCCTAACTCCGCCCATCCCGCCCC
TAACTCCGCCCAGTTCCGCCCATTCTCCGCCCCATGGCTGACTAATTTTTTTTATTTATGCAGAGGCCGA
GGCCGCCTCGGCCTCTGAGCTATTCCAGAAGTAGTGAGGAGGCTTTTTTGGAGGCCTAGGCTTTTGCAAA
GATCGATCAAGAGACAGGATGAGGATCGTTTCGCATGATTGAACAAGATGGATTGCACGCAGGTTCTCCG
GCCGCTTGGGTGGAGAGGCTATTCGGCTATGACTGGGCACAACAGACAATCGGCTGCTCTGATGCCGCCG
TGTTCCGGCTGTCAGCGCAGGGGCGCCCGGTTCTTTTTGTCAAGACCGACCTGTCCGGTGCCCTGAATGA
ACTGCAAGACGAGGCAGCGCGGCTATCGTGGCTGGCCACGACGGGCGTTCCTTGCGCAGCTGTGCTCGAC
GTTGTCACTGAAGCGGGAAGGGACTGGCTGCTATTGGGCGAAGTGCCGGGGCAGGATCTCCTGTCATCTC
ACCTTGCTCCTGCCGAGAAAGTATCCATCATGGCTGATGCAATGCGGCGGCTGCATACGCTTGATCCGGC
TACCTGCCCATTCGACCACCAAGCGAAACATCGCATCGAGCGAGCACGTACTCGGATGGAAGCCGGTCTT
GTCGATCAGGATGATCTGGACGAAGAGCATCAGGGGCTCGCGCCAGCCGAACTGTTCGCCAGGCTCAAGG
CGAGCATGCCCGACGGCGAGGATCTCGTCGTGACCCATGGCGATGCCTGCTTGCCGAATATCATGGTGGA
AAATGGCCGCTTTTCTGGATTCATCGACTGTGGCCGGCTGGGTGTGGCGGACCGCTATCAGGACATAGCG
TTGGCTACCCGTGATATTGCTGAAGAGCTTGGCGGCGAATGGGCTGACCGCTTCCTCGTGCTTTACGGTA
TCGCCGCTCCCGATTCGCAGCGCATCGCCTTCTATCGCCTTCTTGACGAGTTCTTCTGAGCGGGACTCTG
GGGTTCGAAATGACCGACCAAGCGACGCCCAACCTGCCATCACGAGATTTCGATTCCACCGCCGCCTTCT
ATGAAAGGTTGGGCTTCGGAATCGTTTTCCGGGACGCCGGCTGGATGATCCTCCAGCGCGGGGATCTCAT
GCTGGAGTTCTTCGCCCACCCTAGGGGGAGGCTAACTGAAACACGGAAGGAGACAATACCGGAAGGAACC
CGCGCTATGACGGCAATAAAAAGACAGAATAAAACGCACGGTGTTGGGTCGTTTGTTCATAAACGCGGGG
TTCGGTCCCAGGGCTGGCACTCTGTCGATACCCCACCGAGACCCCATTGGGGCCAATACGCCCGCGTTTC
TTCCTTTTCCCCACCCCACCCCCCAAGTTCGGGTGAAGGCCCAGGGCTCGCAGCCAACGTCGGGGCGGCA
GGCCCTGCCATAGCCTCAGGTTACTCATATATACTTTAGATTGATTTAAAACTTCATTTTTAATTTAAAA
GGATCTAGGTGAAGATCCTTTTTGATAATCTCATGACCAAAATCCCTTAACGTGAGTTTTCGTTCCACTG
AGCGTCAGACCCCGTAGAAAAGATCAAAGGATCTTCTTGAGATCCTTTTTTTCTGCGCGTAATCTGCTGC
TTGCAAACAAAAAAACCACCGCTACCAGCGGTGGTTTGTTTGCCGGATCAAGAGCTACCAACTCTTTTTC
CGAAGGTAACTGGCTTCAGCAGAGCGCAGATACCAAATACTGTTCTTCTAGTGTAGCCGTAGTTAGGCCA
CCACTTCAAGAACTCTGTAGCACCGCCTACATACCTCGCTCTGCTAATCCTGTTACCAGTGGCTGCTGCC
AGTGGCGATAAGTCGTGTCTTACCGGGTTGGACTCAAGACGATAGTTACCGGATAAGGCGCAGCGGTCGG
GCTGAACGGGGGGTTCGTGCACACAGCCCAGCTTGGAGCGAACGACCTACACCGAACTGAGATACCTACA
GCGTGAGCTATGAGAAAGCGCCACGCTTCCCGAAGGGAGAAAGGCGGACAGGTATCCGGTAAGCGGCAGG
GTCGGAACAGGAGAGCGCACGAGGGAGCTTCCAGGGGGAAACGCCTGGTATCTTTATAGTCCTGTCGGGT
TTCGCCACCTCTGACTTGAGCGTCGATTTTTGTGATGCTCGTCAGGGGGGCGGAGCCTATGGAAAAACGC
CAGCAACGCGGCCTTTTTACGGTTCCTGGCCTTTTGCTGGCCTTTTGCTCACATGTTCTTTCCTGCGTTA
TCCCCTGATTCTGTGGATAACCGTATTA
